>Addgene plasmid #208306 | ABE-RA4.1 | addgene full sequence | sequence record 410374 | Addgene NGS Result
TCTGGCCGCCAAGAACCTGTCCGACGCCATCCTGCTGAGCGACATCCTGAGAGTGAACACCGAGATCACC
AAGGCCCCCCTGAGCGCCTCTATGATCAAGAGATACGACGAGCACCACCAGGACCTGACCCTGCTGAAAG
CTCTCGTGCGGCAGCAGCTGCCTGAGAAGTACAAAGAGATTTTCTTCGACCAGAGCAAGAACGGCTACGC
CGGCTACATTGACGGCGGAGCCAGCCAGGAAGAGTTCTACAAGTTCATCAAGCCCATCCTGGAAAAGATG
GACGGCACCGAGGAACTGCTCGTGAAGCTGAACAGAGAGGACCTGCTGCGGAAGCAGCGGACCTTCGACA
ACGGCAGCATCCCCCACCAGATCCACCTGGGAGAGCTGCACGCCATTCTGCGGCGGCAGGAAGATTTTTA
CCCATTCCTGAAGGACAACCGGGAAAAGATCGAGAAGATCCTGACCTTCCGCATCCCCTACTACGTGGGC
CCTCTGGCCAGGGGAAACAGCAGATTCGCCTGGATGACCAGAAAGAGCGAGGAAACCATCACCCCCTGGA
ACTTCGAGGAAGTGGTGGACAAGGGCGCTTCCGCCCAGAGCTTCATCGAGCGGATGACCAACTTCGATAA
GAACCTGCCCAACGAGAAGGTGCTGCCCAAGCACAGCCTGCTGTACGAGTACTTCACCGTGTATAACGAG
CTGACCAAAGTGAAATACGTGACCGAGGGAATGAGAAAGCCCGCCTTCCTGAGCGGCGAGCAGAAAAAGG
CCATCGTGGACCTGCTGTTCAAGACCAACCGGAAAGTGACCGTGAAGCAGCTGAAAGAGGACTACTTCAA
GAAAATCGAGTGCTTCGACTCCGTGGAAATCTCCGGCGTGGAAGATCGGTTCAACGCCTCCCTGGGCACA
TACCACGATCTGCTGAAAATTATCAAGGACAAGGACTTCCTGGACAATGAGGAAAACGAGGACATTCTGG
AAGATATCGTGCTGACCCTGACACTGTTTGAGGACAGAGAGATGATCGAGGAACGGCTGAAAACCTATGC
CCACCTGTTCGACGACAAAGTGATGAAGCAGCTGAAGCGGCGGAGATACACCGGCTGGGGCAGGCTGAGC
CGGAAGCTGATCAACGGCATCCGGGACAAGCAGTCCGGCAAGACAATCCTGGATTTCCTGAAGTCCGACG
GCTTCGCCAACAGAAACTTCATGCAGCTGATCCACGACGACAGCCTGACCTTTAAAGAGGACATCCAGAA
AGCCCAGGTGTCCGGCCAGGGCGATAGCCTGCACGAGCACATTGCCAATCTGGCCGGCAGCCCCGCCATT
AAGAAGGGCATCCTGCAGACAGTGAAGGTGGTGGACGAGCTCGTGAAAGTGATGGGCCGGCACAAGCCCG
AGAACATCGTGATCGAAATGGCCAGAGAGAACCAGACCACCCAGAAGGGACAGAAGAACAGCCGCGAGAG
AATGAAGCGGATCGAAGAGGGCATCAAAGAGCTGGGCAGCCAGATCCTGAAAGAACACCCCGTGGAAAAC
ACCCAGCTGCAGAACGAGAAGCTGTACCTGTACTACCTGCAGAATGGGCGGGATATGTACGTGGACCAGG
AACTGGACATCAACCGGCTGTCCGACTACGATGTGGACCATATCGTGCCTCAGAGCTTTCTGAAGGACGA
CTCCATCGACAACAAGGTGCTGACCAGAAGCGACAAGAACCGGGGCAAGAGCGACAACGTGCCCTCCGAA
GAGGTCGTGAAGAAGATGAAGAACTACTGGCGGCAGCTGCTGAACGCCAAGCTGATTACCCAGAGAAAGT
TCGACAATCTGACCAAGGCCGAGAGAGGCGGCCTGAGCGAACTGGATAAGGCCGGCTTCATCAAGAGACA
GCTGGTGGAAACCCGGCAGATCACAAAGCACGTGGCACAGATCCTGGACTCCCGGATGAACACTAAGTAC
GACGAGAATGACAAGCTGATCCGGGAAGTGAAAGTGATCACCCTGAAGTCCAAGCTGGTGTCCGATTTCC
GGAAGGATTTCCAGTTTTACAAAGTGCGCGAGATCAACAACTACCACCACGCCCACGACGCCTACCTGAA
CGCCGTCGTGGGAACCGCCCTGATCAAAAAGTACCCTAAGCTGGAAAGCGAGTTCGTGTACGGCGACTAC
AAGGTGTACGACGTGCGGAAGATGATCGCCAAGAGCGAGCAGGAAATCGGCAAGGCTACCGCCAAGTACT
TCTTCTACAGCAACATCATGAACTTTTTCAAGACCGAGATTACCCTGGCCAACGGCGAGATCCGGAAGCG
GCCTCTGATCGAGACAAACGGCGAAACCGGGGAGATCGTGTGGGATAAGGGCCGGGATTTTGCCACCGTG
CGGAAAGTGCTGAGCATGCCCCAAGTGAATATCGTGAAAAAGACCGAGGTGCAGACAGGCGGCTTCAGCA
AAGAGTCTATCCTGCCCAAGAGGAACAGCGATAAGCTGATCGCCAGAAAGAAGGACTGGGACCCTAAGAA
GTACGGCGGCTTCGACAGCCCCACCGTGGCCTATTCTGTGCTGGTGGTGGCCAAAGTGGAAAAGGGCAAG
TCCAAGAAACTGAAGAGTGTGAAAGAGCTGCTGGGGATCACCATCATGGAAAGAAGCAGCTTCGAGAAGA
ATCCCATCGACTTTCTGGAAGCCAAGGGCTACAAAGAAGTGAAAAAGGACCTGATCATCAAGCTGCCTAA
GTACTCCCTGTTCGAGCTGGAAAACGGCCGGAAGAGAATGCTGGCCTCTGCCGGCGAACTGCAGAAGGGA
AACGAACTGGCCCTGCCCTCCAAATATGTGAACTTCCTGTACCTGGCCAGCCACTATGAGAAGCTGAAGG
GCTCCCCCGAGGATAATGAGCAGAAACAGCTGTTTGTGGAACAGCACAAGCACTACCTGGACGAGATCAT
CGAGCAGATCAGCGAGTTCTCCAAGAGAGTGATCCTGGCCGACGCTAATCTGGACAAAGTGCTGTCCGCC
TACAACAAGCACCGGGATAAGCCCATCAGAGAGCAGGCCGAGAATATCATCCACCTGTTTACCCTGACCA
ATCTGGGAGCCCCTGCCGCCTTCAAGTACTTTGACACCACCATCGACCGGAAGAGGTACACCAGCACCAA
AGAGGTGCTGGACGCCACCCTGATCCACCAGAGCATCACCGGCCTGTACGAGACACGGATCGACCTGTCT
CAGCTGGGAGGTGACTCTGGCGGCTCAAAAAGAACCGCCGACGGCAGCGAATTCGAGCCCAAGAAGAAGA
GGAAAGTCTAACCGGTCATCATCACCATCACCATTGAGTTTAAACCCGCTGATCAGCCTCGACTGTGCCT
TCTAGTTGCCAGCCATCTGTTGTTTGCCCCTCCCCCGTGCCTTCCTTGACCCTGGAAGGTGCCACTCCCA
CTGTCCTTTCCTAATAAAATGAGGAAATTGCATCGCATTGTCTGAGTAGGTGTCATTCTATTCTGGGGGG
TGGGGTGGGGCAGGACAGCAAGGGGGAGGATTGGGAAGACAATAGCAGGCATGCTGGGGATGCGGTGGGC
TCTATGGCTTCTGAGGCGGAAAGAACCAGCTGGGGCTCGATACCGTCGACCTCTAGCTAGAGCTTGGCGT
AATCATGGTCATAGCTGTTTCCTGTGTGAAATTGTTATCCGCTCACAATTCCACACAACATACGAGCCGG
AAGCATAAAGTGTAAAGCCTAGGGTGCCTAATGAGTGAGCTAACTCACATTAATTGCGTTGCGCTCACTG
CCCGCTTTCCAGTCGGGAAACCTGTCGTGCCAGCTGCATTAATGAATCGGCCAACGCGCGGGGAGAGGCG
GTTTGCGTATTGGGCGCTCTTCCGCTTCCTCGCTCACTGACTCGCTGCGCTCGGTCGTTCGGCTGCGGCG
AGCGGTATCAGCTCACTCAAAGGCGGTAATACGGTTATCCACAGAATCAGGGGATAACGCAGGAAAGAAC
ATGTGAGCAAAAGGCCAGCAAAAGGCCAGGAACCGTAAAAAGGCCGCGTTGCTGGCGTTTTTCCATAGGC
TCCGCCCCCCTGACGAGCATCACAAAAATCGACGCTCAAGTCAGAGGTGGCGAAACCCGACAGGACTATA
AAGATACCAGGCGTTTCCCCCTGGAAGCTCCCTCGTGCGCTCTCCTGTTCCGACCCTGCCGCTTACCGGA
TACCTGTCCGCCTTTCTCCCTTCGGGAAGCGTGGCGCTTTCTCATAGCTCACGCTGTAGGTATCTCAGTT
CGGTGTAGGTCGTTCGCTCCAAGCTGGGCTGTGTGCACGAACCCCCCGTTCAGCCCGACCGCTGCGCCTT
ATCCGGTAACTATCGTCTTGAGTCCAACCCGGTAAGACACGACTTATCGCCACTGGCAGCAGCCACTGGT
AACAGGATTAGCAGAGCGAGGTATGTAGGCGGTGCTACAGAGTTCTTGAAGTGGTGGCCTAACTACGGCT
ACACTAGAAGAACAGTATTTGGTATCTGCGCTCTGCTGAAGCCAGTTACCTTCGGAAAAAGAGTTGGTAG
CTCTTGATCCGGCAAACAAACCACCGCTGGTAGCGGTGGTTTTTTTGTTTGCAAGCAGCAGATTACGCGC
AGAAAAAAAGGATCTCAAGAAGATCCTTTGATCTTTTCTACGGGGTCTGACACTCAGTGGAACGAAAACT
CACGTTAAGGGATTTTGGTCATGAGATTATCAAAAAGGATCTTCACCTAGATCCTTTTAAATTAAAAATG
AAGTTTTAAATCAATCTAAAGTATATATGAGTAAACTTGGTCTGACAGTTACCAATGCTTAATCAGTGAG
GCACCTATCTCAGCGATCTGTCTATTTCGTTCATCCATAGTTGCCTGACTCCCCGTCGTGTAGATAACTA
CGATACGGGAGGGCTTACCATCTGGCCCCAGTGCTGCAATGATACCGCGGCTACCACGCTCACCGGCTCC
AGATTTATCAGCAATAAACCAGCCAGCCGGAAGGGCCGAGCGCAGAAGTGGTCCTGCAACTTTATCCGCC
TCCATCCAGTCTATTAATTGTTGCCGGGAAGCTAGAGTAAGTAGTTCGCCAGTTAATAGTTTGCGCAACG
TTGTTGCCATTGCTACAGGCATCGTGGTGTCACGCTCGTCGTTTGGTATGGCTTCATTCAGCTCCGGTTC
CCAACGATCAAGGCGAGTTACATGATCCCCCATGTTGTGCAAAAAAGCGGTTAGCTCCTTCGGTCCTCCG
ATCGTTGTCAGAAGTAAGTTGGCCGCAGTGTTATCACTCATGGTTATGGCAGCACTGCATAATTCTCTTA
CTGTCATGCCATCCGTAAGATGCTTTTCTGTGACTGGTGAGTACTCAACCAAGTCATTCTGAGAATAGTG
TATGCGGCGACCGAGTTGCTCTTGCCCGGCGTCAATACGGGATAATACCGCGCCACATAGCAGAACTTTA
AAAGTGCTCATCATTGGAAAACGTTCTTCGGGGCGAAAACTCTCAAGGATCTTACCGCTGTTGAGATCCA
GTTCGATGTAACCCACTCGTGCACCCAACTGATCTTCAGCATCTTTTACTTTCACCAGCGTTTCTGGGTG
AGCAAAAACAGGAAGGCAAAATGCCGCAAAAAAGGGAATAAGGGCGACACGGAAATGTTGAATACTCATA
CTCTTCCTTTTTCAATATTATTGAAGCATTTATCAGGGTTATTGTCTCATGAGCGGATACATATTTGAAT
GTATTTAGAAAAATAAACAAATAGGGGTTCCGCGCACATTTCCCCGAAAAGTGCCACCTGACGTCGACGG
ATCGGGAGATCGATCTCCCGATCCCCTAGGGTCGACTCTCAGTACAATCTGCTCTGATGCCGCATAGTTA
AGCCAGTATCTGCTCCCTGCTTGTGTGTTGGAGGTCGCTGAGTAGTGCGCGAGCAAAATTTAAGCTACAA
CAAGGCAAGGCTTGACCGACAATTGCATGAAGAATCTGCTTAGGGTTAGGCGTTTTGCGCTGCTTCGCGA
TGTACGGGCCAGATATACGCGTTGACATTGATTATTGACTAGTTATTAATAGTAATCAATTACGGGGTCA
TTAGTTCATAGCCCATATATGGAGTTCCGCGTTACATAACTTACGGTAAATGGCCCGCCTGGCTGACCGC
CCAACGACCCCCGCCCATTGACGTCAATAATGACGTATGTTCCCATAGTAACGCCAATAGGGACTTTCCA
TTGACGTCAATGGGTGGAGTATTTACGGTAAACTGCCCACTTGGCAGTACATCAAGTGTATCATATGCCA
AGTACGCCCCCTATTGACGTCAATGACGGTAAATGGCCCGCCTGGCATTATGCCCAGTACATGACCTTAT
GGGACTTTCCTACTTGGCAGTACATCTACGTATTAGTCATCGCTATTACCATGGTGATGCGGTTTTGGCA
GTACATCAATGGGCGTGGATAGCGGTTTGACTCACGGGGATTTCCAAGTCTCCACCCCATTGACGTCAAT
GGGAGTTTGTTTTGGCACCAAAATCAACGGGACTTTCCAAAATGTCGTAACAACTCCGCCCCATTGACGC
AAATGGGCGGTAGGCGTGTACGGTGGGAGGTCTATATAAGCAGAGCTGGTTTAGTGAACCGTCAGATCCG
CTAGAGATCCGCGGCCGCTAATACGACTCACTATAGGGAGAGCCGCCACCATGAAACGGACAGCCGACGG
AAGCGAGTTCGAGTCACCAAAGAAGAAGCGGAAAGTCATGTCTGAAGTCGAGTTTAGCCACGAGTATTGG
ATGAGGCACGCACTGACCCTGGCAAAGCGAGCATGGGATGAAAGAGAAGTCCCCGTGGGCGCCGTGCTGG
TGCACAACAATAGAGTGATCGGAGAGGGATGGAACAGGGCAATCGGCCACCACGACCCTACCGCACACGC
AGAGATCATGGCACTGAGGCAGGGAGGCCTGGTCATGCAGAATTACCGCCTGTTCGATGCCACCCTGTAT
GTGACACTGGAGCCATGCGTGATGTGCGCAGGAGCAATGATCCACAGCAGGATCGGAAGAGTGGTGTTCG
GAGTGCGGGGCGCCAGGCACGGCGCAGCAGGCTCCCTGATGAATGTGCTGCGCTACCCCGGCATAAAGCA
CCGGGTGGAGATCACAGAGGGAATCCTGGCAGACGAGTGCGCCGCCCTGCTGAGCCGTTTCTTTAGAATG
CCGAGACGGGTGTTCAAGGCCCAGAAGAAGGCACAGAGCTCCACCGACTCTGGAGGATCTAGCGGAGGAT
CCTCTGGCAGCGAGACACCAGGAACAAGCGAGTCAGCAACACCAGAGAGCAGTGGCGGCAGCAGCGGCGG
CAGCGACAAGAAGTACAGCATCGGCCTGGCCATCGGCACCAACTCTGTGGGCTGGGCCGTGATCACCGAC
GAGTACAAGGTGCCCAGCAAGAAATTCAAGGTGCTGGGCAACACCGACCGGCACAGCATCAAGAAGAACC
TGATCGGAGCCCTGCTGTTCGACAGCGGCGAAACAGCCGAGGCCACCCGGCTGAAGAGAACCGCCAGAAG
AAGATACACCAGACGGAAGAACCGGATCTGCTATCTGCAAGAGATCTTCAGCAACGAGATGGCCAAGGTG
GACGACAGCTTCTTCCACAGACTGGAAGAGTCCTTCCTGGTGGAAGAGGATAAGAAGCACGAGCGGCACC
CCATCTTCGGCAACATCGTGGACGAGGTGGCCTACCACGAGAAGTACCCCACCATCTACCACCTGAGAAA
GAAACTGGTGGACAGCACCGACAAGGCCGACCTGCGGCTGATCTATCTGGCCCTGGCCCACATGATCAAG
TTCCGGGGCCACTTCCTGATCGAGGGCGACCTGAACCCCGACAACAGCGACGTGGACAAGCTGTTCATCC
AGCTGGTGCAGACCTACAACCAGCTGTTCGAGGAAAACCCCATCAACGCCAGCGGCGTGGACGCCAAGGC
CATCCTGTCTGCCAGACTGAGCAAGAGCAGACGGCTGGAAAATCTGATCGCCCAGCTGCCCGGCGAAAAG
AAGAATGGCCTGTTCGGAAACCTGATTGCCCTGAGCCTGGGCCTGACCCCCAACTTCAAGAGCAACTTCG
ACCTGGCCGAGGATGCCAAACTGCAGCTGAGCAAGGACACCTACGACGACGACCTGGACAACCTGCTGGC
CCAGATCGGCGACCAGTACGCCGACCTGTT
Features (pLannotate 1.2.2; 16 found; start..end, strand, type, name):
   3353..3577    +  polyA_signal   bGH poly(A) signal: bovine growth hormone polyadenylation signal
   3581..3602    +  promoter       SV40 promoter (fragment): SV40 enhancer and early promoter
   3607..3623    +  misc_feature   MCS (fragment): pBluescript multiple cloning site
   3672..3688    -  protein_bind   lac operator: The lac repressor binds to the lac operator to inhibit transcription in E. coli. This inhibition can be relieved by adding lactose or isopropyl-β-D-thiogalactopyranoside (IPTG). lac repressor encoded by lacI
   3696..3726    -  promoter       lac promoter: promoter for the E. coli lac operon
   3741..3762    -  protein_bind   CAP binding site: CAP binding activates transcription in the presence of cAMP. E. coli catabolite activator protein
   3775..3867    -  CDS            lacI (fragment): lac repressor; lacI; The lac repressor binds to the lac operator to inhibit transcription in E. coli. This inhibition can be relieved by adding lactose or isopropyl-β-D-thiogalactopyranoside (IPTG).
   4050..4638    -  rep_origin     ori: high-copy-number ColE1/pMB1/pBR322/pUC origin of replication
   4809..5669    -  CDS            AmpR: β-lactamase; bla; confers resistance to ampicillin, carbenicillin, and related antibiotics
   5670..5774    -  promoter       AmpR promoter: bla
   5845..5889    -  misc_feature   bom (fragment): basis of mobility region from pBR322
   6044..6423    +  enhancer       CMV enhancer: human cytomegalovirus immediate early enhancer
   6424..6627    +  promoter       CMV promoter: human cytomegalovirus (CMV) immediate early promoter
   6669..6687    +  promoter       T7 promoter: promoter for bacteriophage T7 RNA polymerase
   6758..7240    +  CDS            tadA: TADA_ECOLI - Also known as yfhC. Experimental evidence at protein level: Swiss-Prot protein existence level 1. Catalyzes the deamination of adenosine to inosine at the wobble position 34 of tRNA(Arg2). Essential for cell viability. From Escherichia coli (strain K12).
   7355..3236    +  CDS            dCas9 (fragment) (across the origin): catalytically dead mutant of the Cas9 endonuclease from the Streptococcus pyogenes Type II CRISPR/Cas system RNA-guided DNA-binding protein that lacks endonuclease activity due to the D10A mutation in the RuvC catalytic domain and the N863A mutation in the HNH catalytic domain
