[The description below was written by a language model from this plasmid's Addgene catalogue record and pLannotate feature annotations shown in this document.]
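Description:
ABE-RA4.1 is a mammalian expression plasmid of about 8.2 kb that encodes an adenine base editor, built on a pCMV backbone. It is propagated in E. coli through a high-copy ColE1/pBR322-type origin and selected with ampicillin via the β-lactamase gene under its own promoter. The backbone also carries short remnants with no evident role in the design: a lac promoter/operator with CAP site, a lacI fragment, a bom fragment, and small pieces of an SV40 promoter and a multiple cloning site.

The payload is a single fusion open reading frame driven by the human CMV immediate-early enhancer and promoter and terminated by the bovine growth hormone polyadenylation signal. A T7 promoter lies between the CMV promoter and the coding sequence, which could in principle support in vitro transcription. The N-terminal portion is an engineered variant of the E. coli tRNA adenosine deaminase TadA, recorded as carrying seventeen substitutions (including A106V, D108G, H123Y, D147R, R152P and I156F). A gap of roughly 100 nt, presumably a linker, separates it from Streptococcus pyogenes Cas9. The automated annotation labels the Cas9 segment as a dCas9 fragment, but the catalogue entry specifies SpCas9 D10A, that is, a nickase retaining HNH activity, as is usual for base editors. Nuclear localization signals are not annotated, and no guide RNA cassette appears in the feature table, so a guide would need to be supplied separately.

When directed by a guide RNA, the deaminase converts adenine to inosine in the exposed single strand, giving A•T to G•C edits. The associated publication describes a variant with expanded sequence context compatibility.
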