Addgene plasmid #208306: ABE-RA4.1
Purpose: Expresses ABE-RA4.1 in mammalian cells
Depositing lab: Weixin Tang. Depositing organization: University of Chicago. Publication: An adenine base editor variant expands context compatibility. Xiao YL, Wu Y, Tang W. Nat Biotechnol. 2024 Jan 2. doi: 10.1038/s41587-023-01994-3. PubMed 38168987.
Backbone
  Vector backbone: pCMV with a BR322 origin
  Backbone size w/o insert (bp): 3402
  Vector type: Mammalian Expression
Growth in bacteria
  Bacterial resistance: Ampicillin, 100 μg/mL
  Growth temperature: 37°C
  Growth strain: DH5alpha
  Copy number: High Copy
Gene/Insert
  Gene/Insert name: TadA-RA4.1-SpCas9 D10A
  Species: E. coli
  Insert size (bp): 4818
  Mutation: P48A, R51H, I76F, A106V, D108G, K110R, T111H, D119N, H122R, H123Y, M126I, N127K, D147R, R152P, Q154R, E155V, I156F
  Cloning method: Restriction Enzyme; 5′ cloning site Unknown (unknown if destroyed); 3′ cloning site Unknown (unknown if destroyed)
Terms and licenses: Academic/Nonprofit Terms; Industry Terms: Not Available to Industry
How to cite: ABE-RA4.1 was a gift from Weixin Tang (Addgene plasmid # 208306 ; http://n2t.net/addgene:208306 ; RRID:Addgene_208306)
